>Addgene plasmid #136761 | pISH-Olfr15 | addgene full sequence | sequence record 273468 | Addgene NGS Result
ACCTACACCGAACTGAGATACCTACAGCGTGAGCTATGAGAAAGCGCCACGCTTCCCGAAGGGAGAAAGG
CGGACAGGTATCCGGTAAGCGGCAGGGTCGGAACAGGAGAGCGCACGAGGGAGCTTCCAGGGGGAAACGC
CTGGTATCTTTATAGTCCTGTCGGGTTTCGCCACCTCTGACTTGAGCGTCGATTTTTGTGATGCTCGTCA
GGGGGGCGGAGCCTATGGAAAAACGCCAGCAACGCGGCCTTTTTACGGTTCCTGGCCTTTTGCTGGCCTT
TTGCTCACATGTTCTTTCCTGCGTTATCCCCTGATTCTGTGGATAACCGTATTACCGCCTTTGAGTGAGC
TGATACCGCTCGCCGCAGCCGAACGACCGAGCGCAGCGAGTCAGTGAGCGAGGAAGCGGAAGAGCGCCCA
ATACGCAAACCGCCTCTCCCCGCGCGTTGGCCGATTCATTAATGCAGCTGGCACGACAGGTTTCCCGACT
GGAAAGCGGGCAGTGAGCGCAACGCAATTAATGTGAGTTAGCTCACTCATTAGGCACCCCAGGCTTTACA
CTTTATGCTTCCGGCTCGTATGTTGTGTGGAATTGTGAGCGGATAACAATTTCACACAGGAAACAGCTAT
GACCATGATTACGCCAAGCTATTTAGGTGACACTATAGAATACTCAAGCTATGCATCCAACGCGTTGGGA
GCTCTCCCATATGGTCGACCTGCAGGCGGCCGCGAATTCACTAGTGATTATGGAGGTGGACAGCAACAGC
TCCTCTGGGAGCTTCATTCTGATGGGTGTCTCTGACCATCCCCATCTGGAGATCATCTTTTTTGCTGTCA
TCCTGGCCTCTTACTTGTTGACGCTGGTTGGGAACTTGACCATCATCCTGCTTTCGCGCCTTGATGCTCG
GCTCCACACACCCATGTACTTCTTCCTCAGCAACCTCTCCTCTCTAGACCTTGCCTTTACTACCAGTTCA
GTCCCTCAGATGCTGAAAAATTTATGGGGGCCAGACAAGACAATCAGCTATGGTGGGTGTGTAACTCAAC
TCTATGTTTTCCTTTGGCTGGGGGCTACTGAGTGCATACTGCTCGTGGTGATGGCATTTGATCGGTATGT
GGCAGTTTGTCGGCCCCTGCACTACATGACCGTCATGAATCCTCGCCTCTGCTGGGGGCTGGCTGCTATT
AGCTGGTTGGGTGGCTTAGGCAACTCCGTGATTCAGTCAACATTCACTCTCCAGCTCCCATTTTGCGGAC
ACCGAAAAGTGGACAACTTCCTGTGTGAGGTACCCGCCATGATTAAATTGGCCTGTGGAGACACAAGTCT
CAATGAGGCGGTGCTCAATGGTGTTTGTACCTTCTTCACTGTGGTCCCAGTAAGCGTCATCCTGGTCTCT
TACTGCTTCATTGCTCAGGCAGTGATGAAGATCCGCTCTGTGGAGGGACGTCGAAAGGCTTTCAATACGT
GTGTCTCCCACTTGGTGGTAGTGTTTCTCTTCTATGGCTCTGCGATCTATGGGTATCTGCTTCCAGCTAA
GAGCAGTAATCAAAGCCAAGGAAAATTCATTTCTCTCTTCTACTCTGTGGTCACACCCATGGTGAATCCG
CTCATCTATACTCTAAGAAACAAAGAAGTGAAGGGGGCCCTGGGAAGATTGCTGGGGAAAGGAAGAGGAG
CCAGCTGAAATCGAATTCCCGCGGCCGCCATGGCGGCCGGGAGCATGCGACGTCGGGCCCAATTCGCCCT
ATAGTGAGTCGTATTACAATTCACTGGCCGTCGTTTTACAACGTCGTGACTGGGAAAACCCTGGCGTTAC
CCAACTTAATCGCCTTGCAGCACATCCCCCTTTCGCCAGCTGGCGTAATAGCGAAGAGGCCCGCACCGAT
CGCCCTTCCCAACAGTTGCGCAGCCTGAATGGCGAATGG
[124 nt withheld, positions 1930-2053]
C
[91 nt withheld, positions 2055-2145]
A
[49 nt withheld, positions 2147-2195]
CCTTTGACGTTGGAGTCCACGTTCTTT
[37 nt withheld, positions 2223-2259]
ACCCTATCTCGGTCTATTCTTTTGATTTATAAGGGATTTTGCCGATTTCGGCCTATTGGTTAAAAAATGA
GCTGATTTAACAAAAATTTAACGCGAATTTTAACAAAATATTAACGCTTACAATTTCCTGATGCGGTATT
TTCTCCTTACGCATCTGTGCGGTATTTCACACCGCATCAGGTGGCACTTTTCGGGGAAATGTGCGCGGAA
CCCCTATTTGTTTATTTTTCTAAATACATTCAAATATGTATCCGCTCATGAGACAATAACCCTGATAAAT
GCTTCAATAATATTGAAAAAGGAAGAGTATGAGTATTCAACATTTCCGTGTCGCCCTTATTCCCTTTTTT
GCGGCATTTTGCCTTCCTGTTTTTGCTCACCCAGAAACGCTGGTGAAAGTAAAAGATGCTGAAGATCAGT
TGGGTGCACGAGTGGGTTACATCGAACTGGATCTCAACAGCGGTAAGATCCTTGAGAGTTTTCGCCCCGA
AGAACGTTTTCCAATGATGAGCACTTTTAAAGTTCTGCTATGTGGCGCGGTATTATCCCGTATTGACGCC
GGGCAAGAGCAACTCGGTCGCCGCATACACTATTCTCAGAATGACTTGGTTGAGTACTCACCAGTCACAG
AAAAGCATCTTACGGATGGCATGACAGTAAGAGAATTATGCAGTGCTGCCATAACCATGAGTGATAACAC
TGCGGCCAACTTACTTCTGACAACGATCGGAGGACCGAAGGAGCTAACCGCTTTTTTGCACAACATGGGG
GATCATGTAACTCGCCTTGATCGTTGGGAACCGGAGCTGAATGAAGCCATACCAAACGACGAGCGTGACA
CCACGATGCCTGTAGCAATGGCAACAACGTTGCGCAAACTATTAACTGGCGAACTACTTACTCTAGCTTC
CCGGCAACAATTAATAGACTGGATGGAGGCGGATAAAGTTGCAGGACCACTTCTGCGCTCGGCCCTTCCG
GCTGGCTGGTTTATTGCTGATAAATCTGGAGCCGGTGAGCGTGGGTCTCGCGGTATCATTGCAGCACTGG
GGCCAGATGGTAAGCCCTCCCGTATCGTAGTTATCTACACGACGGGGAGTCAGGCAACTATGGATGAACG
AAATAGACAGATCGCTGAGATAGGTGCCTCACTGATTAAGCATTGGTAACTGTCAGACCAAGTTTACTCA
TATATACTTTAGATTGATTTAAAACTTCATTTTTAATTTAAAAGGATCTAGGTGAAGATCCTTTTTGATA
ATCTCATGACCAAAATCCCTTAACGTGAGTTTTCGTTCCACTGAGCGTCAGACCCCGTAGAAAAGATCAA
AGGATCTTCTTGAGATCCTTTTTTTCTGCGCGTAATCTGCTGCTTGCAAACAAAAAAACCACCGCTACCA
GCGGTGGTTTGTTTGCCGGATCAAGAGCTACCAACTCTTTTTCCGAAGGTAACTGGCTTCAGCAGAGCGC
AGATACCAAATACTGTTCTTCTAGTGTAGCCGTAGTTAGGCCACCACTTCAAGAACTCTGTAGCACCGCC
TACATACCTCGCTCTGCTAATCCTGTTACCAGTGGCTGCTGCCAGTGGCGATAAGTCGTGTCTTACCGGG
TTGGACTCAAGACGATAGTTACCGGATAAGGCGCAGCGGTCGGGCTGAACGGGGGGTTCGTGCACACAGC
CCAGCTTGGAGCGAACG
Features (pLannotate 1.2.2; 14 found; start..end, strand, type, name):
    414..506     +  CDS            lacI (fragment): lac repressor; lacI; The lac repressor binds to the lac operator to inhibit transcription in E. coli. This inhibition can be relieved by adding lactose or isopropyl-β-D-thiogalactopyranoside (IPTG).
    519..540     +  protein_bind   CAP binding site: CAP binding activates transcription in the presence of cAMP. E. coli catabolite activator protein
    555..585     +  promoter       lac promoter: promoter for the E. coli lac operon
    593..609     +  protein_bind   lac operator: The lac repressor binds to the lac operator to inhibit transcription in E. coli. This inhibition can be relieved by adding lactose or isopropyl-β-D-thiogalactopyranoside (IPTG). lac repressor encoded by lacI
    651..669     +  promoter       SP6 promoter: promoter for bacteriophage SP6 RNA polymerase
    681..743     +  CDS            VESPI_VESMG (fragment): Experimental evidence at protein level: Swiss-Prot protein existence level 1. Shows contractile activity on isolated ileum smooth muscle. From Vespa magnifica (Hornet).
    750..1685    +  CDS            Olfr15: OLF15_MOUSE - Also known as Mor256-17. Experimental evidence at transcript level: Swiss-Prot protein existence level 2. Olfactory receptor that is activated by the binding of organosulfur odorants with thioether groups such as (methylthio)methanetiol (MTMT) (PubMed:29659735). Also binds odorants acetophenone and benzaldehyde (PubMed:25901328). The activity of this receptor is mediated by G proteins which activate adenylyl cyclase (Probable). May be involved in the molecular processes underlying fasciculation and targeting of olfactory axons (PubMed:15342743). From Mus musculus (Mouse).
   1748..1766    -  promoter       T7 promoter: promoter for bacteriophage T7 RNA polymerase
   1769..1926    +  CDS            lacZα (fragment): LacZα fragment of β-galactosidase; lacZ fragment
   1930..2358    +  rep_origin     f1 ori (sequence partly withheld): f1 bacteriophage origin of replication; arrow indicates direction of (+) strand synthesis
   2386..2436    -  misc_feature   bom (fragment): basis of mobility region from pBR322
   2463..2567    +  promoter       AmpR promoter: bla
   2568..3428    +  CDS            AmpR: β-lactamase; bla; confers resistance to ampicillin, carbenicillin, and related antibiotics
   3599..231     +  rep_origin     ori (across the origin): high-copy-number ColE1/pMB1/pBR322/pUC origin of replication
