[The description below was written by a language model from this plasmid's Addgene catalogue record and pLannotate feature annotations shown in this document.]
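Description:
pISH-Olfr15 is a bacterial cloning plasmid of about 4 kb built on the pGEM-T-Easy backbone. It serves as a template for in vitro transcription of riboprobes that detect the mouse odorant receptor gene Olfr15 (also called MOR256-17 or OR3) by in situ hybridization. It is maintained in E. coli at high copy from a ColE1/pUC-type origin and selected with ampicillin through the bla (β-lactamase) gene and its own promoter. An f1 phage origin is also present, a standard backbone element that allows single-stranded DNA production. Remnants of the lac region (CAP site, lac promoter and operator, and lacZα fragments) flank the cloning site and reflect the blue/white screening system of the parent vector, which the insert disrupts.

The insert is annotated as a 936-nt Olfr15 coding sequence from Mus musculus. It lies between an upstream SP6 promoter on the same strand as the coding sequence and a downstream T7 promoter pointing back toward it. With this orientation, SP6 RNA polymerase should produce sense-strand RNA, while T7 polymerase should produce the antisense transcript that hybridizes to Olfr15 mRNA. The record itself does not state which polymerase or linearization site is intended. A short annotated match to a hornet peptide just upstream of the insert is most likely a spurious hit in the polylinker. The cloning method is not recorded. There are no eukaryotic expression elements, so the plasmid is purely a probe template, deposited in connection with work mapping the zonal expression of odorant receptor genes in the mouse main olfactory epithelium.
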