Addgene plasmid #136761: pISH-Olfr15
Purpose: Template to synthesize riboprobes for in situ hybridization (ISH) for Olfr15
Depositing lab: Peter Mombaerts. Depositing organization: Max Planck Research Unit for Neurogenetics. Publication: The Zonal Organization of Odorant Receptor Gene Choice in the Main Olfactory Epithelium of the Mouse. Zapiec B, Mombaerts P. Cell Rep. 2020 Mar 24;30(12):4220-4234.e5. doi: 10.1016/j.celrep.2020.02.110. PubMed 32209480.
Backbone
  Vector backbone: pGEM-T-Easy
  Vector type: in situ probe
Growth in bacteria
  Bacterial resistance: Ampicillin, 100 μg/mL
  Growth temperature: 37°C
  Growth strain: DH5alpha
  Copy number: High Copy
Gene/Insert
  Gene/Insert name: Olfr15
  Species: M. musculus (mouse)
  Mutation: ISH Probe insert
  Entrez Gene: Olfr15 (a.k.a. MOR256-17, OR3)
  Cloning method: Unknown
Terms and licenses: Academic/Nonprofit Terms; Industry Terms: Not Available to Industry
Depositor comments: ISH probe for mouse gene: Olfr15 aka MOR256-17 aka OR3
How to cite: pISH-Olfr15 was a gift from Peter Mombaerts (Addgene plasmid # 136761 ; http://n2t.net/addgene:136761 ; RRID:Addgene_136761)
