>Addgene plasmid #136761 | pISH-Olfr15 | depositor partial sequence | sequence record 263988 | M13f for insert
GCGATTGGGCCCGACGTCGCATGCTCCCGGCCGCCATGGCGGCCGCGGGAATTCGATTTCAGCTGGCTCC
TCTTCCTTTCCCCAGCAATCTTCCCAGGGCCCCCTTCACTTCTTTGTTTCTTAGAGTATAGATGAGCGGA
TTCACCATGGGTGTGACCACAGAGTAGAAGAGAGAAATGAATTTTCCTTGGCTTTGATTACTGCTCTTAG
CTGGAAGCAGATACCCATAGATCGCAGAGCCATAGAAGAGAAACACTACCACCAAGTGGGAGACACACGT
ATTGAAAGCCTTTCGACGTCCCTCCACAGAGCGGATCTTCATCACTGCCTGAGCAATGAAGCAGTAAGAG
ACCAGGATGACGCTTACTGGGACCACAGTGAAGAAGGTACAAACACCATTGAGCACCGCCTCATTGAGAC
TTGTGTCTCCACAGGCCAATTTAATCATGGCGGGTACCTCACACAGGAAGTTGTCCACTTTTCGGTGTCC
GCAAAATGGGAGCTGGAGAGTGAATGTTGACTGAATCACGGAGTTGCCTAAGCCACCCAACCAGCTAATA
GCAGCCAGCCCCCAGCAGAGGCGAGGATTCATGACGGTCATGTAGTGCAGGGGCCGACAAACTGCCACAT
ACCGATCAAATGCCATCACCACGAGCAGTATGCACTCAGTAGCCCCCAGCCAAAGGAAAACATAGAGTTG
AGTTACACACCCACCATAGCTGATTGTCTTGTCTGGCCCCCATAAATTTTTCAGCATCTGAGGGACTGAA
CTGGTAGTAAAGGCAAGGTCTAGAGAGGAGAGGTTGCTGAGGAAGAAGTACATGGGTGTGTGGAGCCGAG
CATCAAGGCGCGAAAGCAGGATGATGGTCAAGTTCCCAACCAGCGTCAACAAGTAAGAGGCCAGGATGAC
AGCAAAAAAGATGATCTCCAGATGGGGATGGTCAGAGACACCCATCAGAATGAAGCTCCCAGAGGAGCTG
TTGCTGTCCACCTCCATAATCACTAGTGAATTCGCGGCCGCCTGCAGGTCGACCATATGGGAGAGCTCCC
AACGCGTTGGATGCATAGCTTGAGTATTCTATAGTGTCACCTAAATAGCTTGGCGTAATCATGGTCATAG
CTGTTTCCTGKGKGAAATTGTTATCC
